Addgene plasmid #164411: pEF-XMAS-1xStop
Purpose: Transient Reporter for Editing Enrichment (TREE) Plasmid. GFP turns on with adenosine base editing (ABE). 1 stop codon.
Depositing lab: Xiao Wang. Publication: A Cas9-mediated adenosine transient reporter enables enrichment of ABE-targeted cells. Brookhouser N, Nguyen T, Tekel SJ, Standage-Beier K, Wang X, Brafman DA. BMC Biol. 2020 Dec 14;18(1):193. doi: 10.1186/s12915-020-00929-7. PubMed 33317513.
Backbone
  Vector backbone: Backbone derived from pEF-GFP (Addgene #11154)
  Vector type: Mammalian Expression, CRISPR, Synthetic Biology
Growth in bacteria
  Bacterial resistance: Ampicillin, 100 μg/mL
  Growth temperature: 37°C
  Growth strain: DH5alpha
  Copy number: High Copy
Gene/Insert
  Gene/Insert name: mCherry (alt name: RFP)
  Promoter: EF1-alpha
  Tag / fusion protein: T2A-GFP (C terminal on insert)
  Cloning method: Restriction Enzyme; 5′ cloning site EcoRI (not destroyed); 3′ cloning site NotI (not destroyed)
  Sequencing primers: 5′ TAGTCGCCGTGAACGTTCTTT
Terms and licenses: Academic/Nonprofit Terms; Industry Terms: Not Available to Industry
How to cite: pEF-XMAS-1xStop was a gift from Xiao Wang (Addgene plasmid # 164411 ; http://n2t.net/addgene:164411 ; RRID:Addgene_164411)
