[The description below was written by a language model from this plasmid's Addgene catalogue record and pLannotate feature annotations shown in this document.]
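Description:
pEF-XMAS-1xStop is a mammalian expression plasmid derived from the pEF-GFP backbone that serves as a fluorescent reporter for adenine base editing, part of the Transient Reporter for Editing Enrichment (TREE) approach. It is propagated in E. coli as a high-copy plasmid through a ColE1/pUC-type origin and selected with ampicillin via the β-lactamase gene and its native promoter. The backbone also carries residual lac promoter/operator sequences, an SV40 origin of replication and an SV40 polyadenylation signal. No mammalian selection marker is annotated, consistent with transient use.

The payload is a single transcription unit driven by the strong constitutive human EF-1α promoter. It encodes mCherry followed by a T2A self-cleaving peptide and EGFP, and it ends in a rabbit β-globin polyadenylation region. According to the record, one stop codon prevents GFP expression until it is removed by adenosine base editing. The feature tables do not annotate this stop codon or the T2A, but an unannotated gap of roughly 90 nt between the mCherry and EGFP coding sequences is where the linker would be expected to lie. Transfected cells therefore express mCherry constitutively, which marks plasmid uptake. GFP appears only when an ABE, directed to the reporter by a guide RNA supplied separately, converts the stop codon to a sense codon and allows read-through into T2A-EGFP.

The dual-colour readout reports base-editing activity in live cells and allows enrichment of cells in which the editor is active, for example by sorting GFP-positive cells. The depositor and sequencing-derived records differ by only a few nucleotides in length and yield the same annotated features.
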