Features (pLannotate 1.2.2; 18 found; start..end, strand, type, name):
      4..22      +  enhancer       CMV enhancer (fragment): human cytomegalovirus immediate early enhancer
     36..1217    +  promoter       EF-1α promoter: strong constitutive promoter for human elongation factor EF-1α
   1219..1242    +  misc_feature   MCS (fragment): multiple cloning site
   1269..1976    +  CDS            mCherry: mCherry is a basic (constitutively fluorescent) red fluorescent protein published in 2004, derived from Discosoma sp.. It is reported to be a very rapidly-maturing monomer with low acid sensitivity.
   2070..2786    +  CDS            EGFP: the original enhanced GFP (Yang et al., 1996) mammalian codon-optimized
   2796..2867    +  CDS            HBB (fragment): HBB_PONPY - Experimental evidence at transcript level: Swiss-Prot protein existence level 2. Involved in oxygen transport from the lung to the various peripheral tissues. From Pongo pygmaeus (Bornean orangutan).
   2938..2993    +  polyA_signal   β-globin poly(A) signal: rabbit β-globin polyadenylation signal (Gil and Proudfoot, 1987)
   3376..3392    -  protein_bind   lac operator: The lac repressor binds to the lac operator to inhibit transcription in E. coli. This inhibition can be relieved by adding lactose or isopropyl-β-D-thiogalactopyranoside (IPTG). lac repressor encoded by lacI
   3400..3430    -  promoter       lac promoter: promoter for the E. coli lac operon
   3445..3466    -  protein_bind   CAP binding site: CAP binding activates transcription in the presence of cAMP. E. coli catabolite activator protein
   3479..3518    -  CDS            lacI (fragment): lac repressor; lacI; The lac repressor binds to the lac operator to inhibit transcription in E. coli. This inhibition can be relieved by adding lactose or isopropyl-β-D-thiogalactopyranoside (IPTG).
   3525..3547    +  promoter       SV40 promoter (fragment): SV40 enhancer and early promoter
   3571..3706    +  rep_origin     SV40 ori: SV40 origin of replication
   3726..3860    +  polyA_signal   SV40 poly(A) signal: SV40 polyadenylation signal
   3862..3916    -  CDS            lacI (fragment): lac repressor; lacI; The lac repressor binds to the lac operator to inhibit transcription in E. coli. This inhibition can be relieved by adding lactose or isopropyl-β-D-thiogalactopyranoside (IPTG).
   4099..4687    -  rep_origin     ori: high-copy-number ColE1/pMB1/pBR322/pUC origin of replication
   4858..5718    -  CDS            AmpR: β-lactamase; bla; confers resistance to ampicillin, carbenicillin, and related antibiotics
   5719..5823    -  promoter       AmpR promoter: bla
>Addgene plasmid #164411 | pEF-XMAS-1xStop | depositor full sequence | sequence record 319102 | pEF-XMAS-1xStop sequence 5849 bps
GTCGACATTGATTATTGACTAGATCATCGCGTGAGGCTCCGGTGCCCGTCAGTGGGCAGAGCGCACATCG
CCCACAGTCCCCGAGAAGTTGGGGGGAGGGGTCGGCAATTGAACCGGTGCCTAGAGAAGGTGGCGCGGGG
TAAACTGGGAAAGTGATGTCGTGTACTGGCTCCGCCTTTTTCCCGAGGGTGGGGGAGAACCGTATATAAG
TGCAGTAGTCGCCGTGAACGTTCTTTTTCGCAACGGGTTTGCCGCCAGAACACAGGTAAGTGCCGTGTGT
GGTTCCCGCGGGCCTGGCCTCTTTACGGGTTATGGCCCTTGCGTGCCTTGAATTACTTCCACGCCCCTGG
CTGCAGTACGTGATTCTTGATCCCGAGCTTCGGGTTGGAAGTGGGTGGGAGAGTTCGAGGCCTTGCGCTT
AAGGAGCCCCTTCGCCTCGTGCTTGAGTTGAGGCCTGGCCTGGGCGCTGGGGCCGCCGCGTGCGAATCTG
GTGGCACCTTCGCGCCTGTCTCGCTGCTTTCGATAAGTCTCTAGCCATTTAAAATTTTTGATGACCTGCT
GCGACGCTTTTTTTCTGGCAAGATAGTCTTGTAAATGCGGGCCAAGATCTGCACACTGGTATTTCGGTTT
TTGGGGCCGCGGGCGGCGACGGGGCCCGTGCGTCCCAGCGCACATGTTCGGCGAGGCGGGGCCTGCGAGC
GCGGCCACCGAGAATCGGACGGGGGTAGTCTCAAGCTGGCCGGCCTGCTCTGGTGCCTGGCCTCGCGCCG
CCGTGTATCGCCCCGCCCTGGGCGGCAAGGCTGGCCCGGTCGGCACCAGTTGCGTGAGCGGAAAGATGGC
CGCTTCCCGGCCCTGCTGCAGGGAGCTCAAAATGGAGGACGCGGCGCTCGGGAGAGCGGGCGGGTGAGTC
ACCCACACAAAGGAAAAGGGCCTTTCCGTCCTCAGCCGTCGCTTCATGTGACTCCACGGAGTACCGGGCG
CCGTCCAGGCACCTCGATTAGTTCTCGAGCTTTTGGAGTACGTCGTCTTTAGGTTGGGGGGAGGGGTTTT
ATGCGATGGAGTTTCCCCACACTGAGTGGGTGGAGACTGAAGTTAGGCCAGCTTGGCACTTGATGTAATT
CTCCTTGGAATTTGCCCTTTTTGAGTTTGGATCTTGGTTCATTCTCAAGCCTCAGACAGTGGTTCAAAGT
TTTTTTCTTCCATTTCAGGTGTCGTGAGGAATTCTGCAGTCGACGGTACCGCCTACGCTAGCGCTACCGG
TCGCCACCATGGTGAGCAAGGGCGAGGAGGATAACATGGCCATCATCAAGGAGTTCATGCGCTTCAAGGT
GCACATGGAGGGCTCCGTGAACGGCCACGAGTTCGAGATCGAGGGCGAGGGCGAGGGCCGCCCCTACGAG
GGCACCCAGACCGCCAAGCTGAAGGTGACCAAGGGTGGCCCCCTGCCCTTCGCCTGGGACATCCTGTCCC
CTCAGTTCATGTACGGCTCCAAGGCCTACGTGAAGCACCCCGCCGACATCCCCGACTACTTGAAGCTGTC
CTTCCCCGAGGGCTTCAAGTGGGAGCGCGTGATGAACTTCGAGGACGGCGGCGTGGTGACCGTGACCCAG
GACTCCTCCCTGCAGGACGGCGAGTTCATCTACAAGGTGAAGCTGCGCGGCACCAACTTCCCCTCCGACG
GCCCCGTAATGCAGAAGAAGACCATGGGCTGGGAGGCCTCCTCCGAGCGGATGTACCCCGAGGACGGCGC
CCTGAAGGGCGAGATCAAGCAGAGGCTGAAGCTGAAGGACGGCGGCCACTACGACGCTGAGGTCAAGACC
ACCTACAAGGCCAAGAAGCCCGTGCAGCTGCCCGGCGCCTACAACGTCAACATCAAGTTGGACATCACCT
CCCACAACGAGGACTACACCATCGTGGAACAGTACGAACGCGCCGAGGGCCGCCACTCCACCGGCGGCAT
GGACGAGCTGTACAAGCCCCGGGAGGGCAGAGGAAGTCTTCTAACATGCGGTGACGTGGAGGAGAATCCC
GGCCCTACTAGTTGATGGGGTGGTTCAGGAGGGGCATGCGTGAGCAAGGGCGAGGAGCTGTTCACCGGGG
TGGTGCCCATCCTGGTCGAGCTGGACGGCGACGTAAACGGCCACAAGTTCAGCGTGTCCGGCGAGGGCGA
GGGCGATGCCACCTACGGCAAGCTGACCCTGAAGTTCATCTGCACCACCGGCAAGCTGCCCGTGCCCTGG
CCCACCCTCGTGACCACCCTGACCTACGGCGTGCAGTGCTTCAGCCGCTACCCCGACCACATGAAGCAGC
ACGACTTCTTCAAGTCCGCCATGCCCGAAGGCTACGTCCAGGAGCGCACCATCTTCTTCAAGGACGACGG
CAACTACAAGACCCGCGCCGAGGTGAAGTTCGAGGGCGACACCCTGGTGAACCGCATCGAGCTGAAGGGC
ATCGACTTCAAGGAGGACGGCAACATCCTGGGGCACAAGCTGGAGTACAACTACAACAGCCACAACGTCT
ATATCATGGCCGACAAGCAGAAGAACGGCATCAAGGTGAACTTCAAGATCCGCCACAACATCGAGGACGG
CAGCGTGCAGCTCGCCGACCACTACCAGCAGAACACCCCCATCGGCGACGGCCCCGTGCTGCTGCCCGAC
AACCACTACCTGAGCACCCAGTCCGCCCTGAGCAAAGACCCCAACGAGAAGCGCGATCACATGGTCCTGC
TGGAGTTCGTGACCGCCGCCGGGATCACTCTCGGCATGGACGAGCTGTACAAGTAAAGCGGCCGCACTCC
TCAGGTGCAGGCTGCCTATCAGAAGGTGGTGGCTGGTGTGGCCAATGCCCTGGCTCACAAATACCACTGA
GATCTTTTTCCCTCTGCCAAAAATTATGGGGACATCATGAAGCCCCTTGAGCATCTGACTTCTGGCTAAT
AAAGGAAATTTATTTTCATTGCAATAGTGTGTTGGAATTTTTTGTGTCTCTCACTCGGAAGGACATATGG
GAGGGCAAATCATTTAAAACATCAGAATGAGTATTTGGTTTAGAGTTTGGCAACATATGCCATATGCTGG
CTGCCATGAACAAAGGTGGCTATAAAGAGGTCATCAGTATATGAAACAGCCCCCTGCTGTCCATTCCTTA
TTCCATAGAAAAGCCTTGACTTGAGGTTAGATTTTTTTTATATTTTGTTTTGTGTTATTTTTTTCTTTAA
CATCCCTAAAATTTTCCTTACATGTTTTACTAGCCAGATTTTTCCTCCTCTCCTGACTACTCCCAGTCAT
AGCTGTCCCTCTTCTCTTATGAAGATCCCTCGACCTGCAGCCCAAGCTTGGCGTAATCATGGTCATAGCT
GTTTCCTGTGTGAAATTGTTATCCGCTCACAATTCCACACAACATACGAGCCGGAAGCATAAAGTGTAAA
GCCTGGGGTGCCTAATGAGTGAGCTAACTCACATTAATTGCGTTGCGCTCACTGCCCGCTTTCCAGTCGG
GAAACCTGTCGTGCCAGCGGATCCGCATCTCAATTAGTCAGCAACCATAGTCCCGCCCCTAACTCCGCCC
ATCCCGCCCCTAACTCCGCCCAGTTCCGCCCATTCTCCGCCCCATGGCTGACTAATTTTTTTTATTTATG
CAGAGGCCGAGGCCGCCTCGGCCTCTGAGCTATTCCAGAAGTAGTGAGGAGGCTTTTTTGGAGGCCTAGG
CTTTTGCAAAAAGCTAACTTGTTTATTGCAGCTTATAATGGTTACAAATAAAGCAATAGCATCACAAATT
TCACAAATAAAGCATTTTTTTCACTGCATTCTAGTTGTGGTTTGTCCAAACTCATCAATGTATCTTATCA
TGTCTGGATCCGCTGCATTAATGAATCGGCCAACGCGCGGGGAGAGGCGGTTTGCGTATTGGGCGCTCTT
CCGCTTCCTCGCTCACTGACTCGCTGCGCTCGGTCGTTCGGCTGCGGCGAGCGGTATCAGCTCACTCAAA
GGCGGTAATACGGTTATCCACAGAATCAGGGGATAACGCAGGAAAGAACATGTGAGCAAAAGGCCAGCAA
AAGGCCAGGAACCGTAAAAAGGCCGCGTTGCTGGCGTTTTTCCATAGGCTCCGCCCCCCTGACGAGCATC
ACAAAAATCGACGCTCAAGTCAGAGGTGGCGAAACCCGACAGGACTATAAAGATACCAGGCGTTTCCCCC
TGGAAGCTCCCTCGTGCGCTCTCCTGTTCCGACCCTGCCGCTTACCGGATACCTGTCCGCCTTTCTCCCT
TCGGGAAGCGTGGCGCTTTCTCAATGCTCACGCTGTAGGTATCTCAGTTCGGTGTAGGTCGTTCGCTCCA
AGCTGGGCTGTGTGCACGAACCCCCCGTTCAGCCCGACCGCTGCGCCTTATCCGGTAACTATCGTCTTGA
GTCCAACCCGGTAAGACACGACTTATCGCCACTGGCAGCAGCCACTGGTAACAGGATTAGCAGAGCGAGG
TATGTAGGCGGTGCTACAGAGTTCTTGAAGTGGTGGCCTAACTACGGCTACACTAGAAGGACAGTATTTG
GTATCTGCGCTCTGCTGAAGCCAGTTACCTTCGGAAAAAGAGTTGGTAGCTCTTGATCCGGCAAACAAAC
CACCGCTGGTAGCGGTGGTTTTTTTGTTTGCAAGCAGCAGATTACGCGCAGAAAAAAAGGATCTCAAGAA
GATCCTTTGATCTTTTCTACGGGGTCTGACGCTCAGTGGAACGAAAACTCACGTTAAGGGATTTTGGTCA
TGAGATTATCAAAAAGGATCTTCACCTAGATCCTTTTAAATTAAAAATGAAGTTTTAAATCAATCTAAAG
TATATATGAGTAAACTTGGTCTGACAGTTACCAATGCTTAATCAGTGAGGCACCTATCTCAGCGATCTGT
CTATTTCGTTCATCCATAGTTGCCTGACTCCCCGTCGTGTAGATAACTACGATACGGGAGGGCTTACCAT
CTGGCCCCAGTGCTGCAATGATACCGCGAGACCCACGCTCACCGGCTCCAGATTTATCAGCAATAAACCA
GCCAGCCGGAAGGGCCGAGCGCAGAAGTGGTCCTGCAACTTTATCCGCCTCCATCCAGTCTATTAATTGT
TGCCGGGAAGCTAGAGTAAGTAGTTCGCCAGTTAATAGTTTGCGCAACGTTGTTGCCATTGCTACAGGCA
TCGTGGTGTCACGCTCGTCGTTTGGTATGGCTTCATTCAGCTCCGGTTCCCAACGATCAAGGCGAGTTAC
ATGATCCCCCATGTTGTGCAAAAAAGCGGTTAGCTCCTTCGGTCCTCCGATCGTTGTCAGAAGTAAGTTG
GCCGCAGTGTTATCACTCATGGTTATGGCAGCACTGCATAATTCTCTTACTGTCATGCCATCCGTAAGAT
GCTTTTCTGTGACTGGTGAGTACTCAACCAAGTCATTCTGAGAATAGTGTATGCGGCGACCGAGTTGCTC
TTGCCCGGCGTCAATACGGGATAATACCGCGCCACATAGCAGAACTTTAAAAGTGCTCATCATTGGAAAA
CGTTCTTCGGGGCGAAAACTCTCAAGGATCTTACCGCTGTTGAGATCCAGTTCGATGTAACCCACTCGTG
CACCCAACTGATCTTCAGCATCTTTTACTTTCACCAGCGTTTCTGGGTGAGCAAAAACAGGAAGGCAAAA
TGCCGCAAAAAAGGGAATAAGGGCGACACGGAAATGTTGAATACTCATACTCTTCCTTTTTCAATATTAT
TGAAGCATTTATCAGGGTTATTGTCTCATGAGCGGATACATATTTGAATGTATTTAGAAAAATAAACAAA
TAGGGGTTCCGCGCACATTTCCCCGAAAAGTGCCACCTG
