Features (pLannotate 1.2.2; 18 found; start..end, strand, type, name):
      4..22      +  enhancer       CMV enhancer (fragment): human cytomegalovirus immediate early enhancer
     36..1217    +  promoter       EF-1α promoter: strong constitutive promoter for human elongation factor EF-1α
   1219..1242    +  misc_feature   MCS (fragment): multiple cloning site
   1269..1976    +  CDS            mCherry: mCherry is a basic (constitutively fluorescent) red fluorescent protein published in 2004, derived from Discosoma sp.. It is reported to be a very rapidly-maturing monomer with low acid sensitivity.
   2070..2786    +  CDS            EGFP: the original enhanced GFP (Yang et al., 1996) mammalian codon-optimized
   2796..2867    +  CDS            HBB (fragment): HBB_PONPY - Experimental evidence at transcript level: Swiss-Prot protein existence level 2. Involved in oxygen transport from the lung to the various peripheral tissues. From Pongo pygmaeus (Bornean orangutan).
   2938..2993    +  polyA_signal   β-globin poly(A) signal: rabbit β-globin polyadenylation signal (Gil and Proudfoot, 1987)
   3378..3394    -  protein_bind   lac operator: The lac repressor binds to the lac operator to inhibit transcription in E. coli. This inhibition can be relieved by adding lactose or isopropyl-β-D-thiogalactopyranoside (IPTG). lac repressor encoded by lacI
   3402..3432    -  promoter       lac promoter: promoter for the E. coli lac operon
   3447..3468    -  protein_bind   CAP binding site: CAP binding activates transcription in the presence of cAMP. E. coli catabolite activator protein
   3481..3520    -  CDS            lacI (fragment): lac repressor; lacI; The lac repressor binds to the lac operator to inhibit transcription in E. coli. This inhibition can be relieved by adding lactose or isopropyl-β-D-thiogalactopyranoside (IPTG).
   3527..3549    +  promoter       SV40 promoter (fragment): SV40 enhancer and early promoter
   3573..3708    +  rep_origin     SV40 ori: SV40 origin of replication
   3728..3862    +  polyA_signal   SV40 poly(A) signal: SV40 polyadenylation signal
   3864..3918    -  CDS            lacI (fragment): lac repressor; lacI; The lac repressor binds to the lac operator to inhibit transcription in E. coli. This inhibition can be relieved by adding lactose or isopropyl-β-D-thiogalactopyranoside (IPTG).
   4101..4689    -  rep_origin     ori: high-copy-number ColE1/pMB1/pBR322/pUC origin of replication
   4860..5720    -  CDS            AmpR: β-lactamase; bla; confers resistance to ampicillin, carbenicillin, and related antibiotics
   5721..5825    -  promoter       AmpR promoter: bla
>Addgene plasmid #164411 | pEF-XMAS-1xStop | addgene full sequence | sequence record 337634 | Addgene NGS Result
GTCGACATTGATTATTGACTAGATCATCGCGTGAGGCTCCGGTGCCCGTCAGTGGGCAGAGCGCACATCG
CCCACAGTCCCCGAGAAGTTGGGGGGAGGGGTCGGCAATTGAACCGGTGCCTAGAGAAGGTGGCGCGGGG
TAAACTGGGAAAGTGATGTCGTGTACTGGCTCCGCCTTTTTCCCGAGGGTGGGGGAGAACCGTATATAAG
TGCAGTAGTCGCCGTGAACGTTCTTTTTCGCAACGGGTTTGCCGCCAGAACACAGGTAAGTGCCGTGTGT
GGTTCCCGCGGGCCTGGCCTCTTTACGGGTTATGGCCCTTGCGTGCCTTGAATTACTTCCACGCCCCTGG
CTGCAGTACGTGATTCTTGATCCCGAGCTTCGGGTTGGAAGTGGGTGGGAGAGTTCGAGGCCTTGCGCTT
AAGGAGCCCCTTCGCCTCGTGCTTGAGTTGAGGCCTGGCCTGGGCGCTGGGGCCGCCGCGTGCGAATCTG
GTGGCACCTTCGCGCCTGTCTCGCTGCTTTCGATAAGTCTCTAGCCATTTAAAATTTTTGATGACCTGCT
GCGACGCTTTTTTTCTGGCAAGATAGTCTTGTAAATGCGGGCCAAGATCTGCACACTGGTATTTCGGTTT
TTGGGGCCGCGGGCGGCGACGGGGCCCGTGCGTCCCAGCGCACATGTTCGGCGAGGCGGGGCCTGCGAGC
GCGGCCACCGAGAATCGGACGGGGGTAGTCTCAAGCTGGCCGGCCTGCTCTGGTGCCTGGCCTCGCGCCG
CCGTGTATCGCCCCGCCCTGGGCGGCAAGGCTGGCCCGGTCGGCACCAGTTGCGTGAGCGGAAAGATGGC
CGCTTCCCGGCCCTGCTGCAGGGAGCTCAAAATGGAGGACGCGGCGCTCGGGAGAGCGGGCGGGTGAGTC
ACCCACACAAAGGAAAAGGGCCTTTCCGTCCTCAGCCGTCGCTTCATGTGACTCCACGGAGTACCGGGCG
CCGTCCAGGCACCTCGATTAGTTCTCGAGCTTTTGGAGTACGTCGTCTTTAGGTTGGGGGGAGGGGTTTT
ATGCGATGGAGTTTCCCCACACTGAGTGGGTGGAGACTGAAGTTAGGCCAGCTTGGCACTTGATGTAATT
CTCCTTGGAATTTGCCCTTTTTGAGTTTGGATCTTGGTTCATTCTCAAGCCTCAGACAGTGGTTCAAAGT
TTTTTTCTTCCATTTCAGGTGTCGTGAGGAATTCTGCAGTCGACGGTACCGCCTACGCTAGCGCTACCGG
TCGCCACCATGGTGAGCAAGGGCGAGGAGGATAACATGGCCATCATCAAGGAGTTCATGCGCTTCAAGGT
GCACATGGAGGGCTCCGTGAACGGCCACGAGTTCGAGATCGAGGGCGAGGGCGAGGGCCGCCCCTACGAG
GGCACCCAGACCGCCAAGCTGAAGGTGACCAAGGGTGGCCCCCTGCCCTTCGCCTGGGACATCCTGTCCC
CTCAGTTCATGTACGGCTCCAAGGCCTACGTGAAGCACCCCGCCGACATCCCCGACTACTTGAAGCTGTC
CTTCCCCGAGGGCTTCAAGTGGGAGCGCGTGATGAACTTCGAGGACGGCGGCGTGGTGACCGTGACCCAG
GACTCCTCCCTGCAGGACGGCGAGTTCATCTACAAGGTGAAGCTGCGCGGCACCAACTTCCCCTCCGACG
GCCCCGTAATGCAGAAGAAGACCATGGGCTGGGAGGCCTCCTCCGAGCGGATGTACCCCGAGGACGGCGC
CCTGAAGGGCGAGATCAAGCAGAGGCTGAAGCTGAAGGACGGCGGCCACTACGACGCTGAGGTCAAGACC
ACCTACAAGGCCAAGAAGCCCGTGCAGCTGCCCGGCGCCTACAACGTCAACATCAAGTTGGACATCACCT
CCCACAACGAGGACTACACCATCGTGGAACAGTACGAACGCGCCGAGGGCCGCCACTCCACCGGCGGCAT
GGACGAGCTGTACAAGCCCCGGGAGGGCAGAGGAAGTCTTCTAACATGCGGTGACGTGGAGGAGAATCCC
GGCCCTACTAGTTGATGGGGTGGTTCAGGAGGGGCATGCGTGAGCAAGGGCGAGGAGCTGTTCACCGGGG
TGGTGCCCATCCTGGTCGAGCTGGACGGCGACGTAAACGGCCACAAGTTCAGCGTGTCCGGCGAGGGCGA
GGGCGATGCCACCTACGGCAAGCTGACCCTGAAGTTCATCTGCACCACCGGCAAGCTGCCCGTGCCCTGG
CCCACCCTCGTGACCACCCTGACCTACGGCGTGCAGTGCTTCAGCCGCTACCCCGACCACATGAAGCAGC
ACGACTTCTTCAAGTCCGCCATGCCCGAAGGCTACGTCCAGGAGCGCACCATCTTCTTCAAGGACGACGG
CAACTACAAGACCCGCGCCGAGGTGAAGTTCGAGGGCGACACCCTGGTGAACCGCATCGAGCTGAAGGGC
ATCGACTTCAAGGAGGACGGCAACATCCTGGGGCACAAGCTGGAGTACAACTACAACAGCCACAACGTCT
ATATCATGGCCGACAAGCAGAAGAACGGCATCAAGGTGAACTTCAAGATCCGCCACAACATCGAGGACGG
CAGCGTGCAGCTCGCCGACCACTACCAGCAGAACACCCCCATCGGCGACGGCCCCGTGCTGCTGCCCGAC
AACCACTACCTGAGCACCCAGTCCGCCCTGAGCAAAGACCCCAACGAGAAGCGCGATCACATGGTCCTGC
TGGAGTTCGTGACCGCCGCCGGGATCACTCTCGGCATGGACGAGCTGTACAAGTAAAGCGGCCGCACTCC
TCAGGTGCAGGCTGCCTATCAGAAGGTGGTGGCTGGTGTGGCCAATGCCCTGGCTCACAAATACCACTGA
GATCTTTTTCCCTCTGCCAAAAATTATGGGGACATCATGAAGCCCCTTGAGCATCTGACTTCTGGCTAAT
AAAGGAAATTTATTTTCATTGCAATAGTGTGTTGGAATTTTTTGTGTCTCTCACTCGGAAGGACATATGG
GAGGGCAAATCATTTAAAACATCAGAATGAGTATTTGGTTTAGAGTTTGGCAACATATGCCCATATGCTG
GCTGCCATGAACAAAGGTTGGCTATAAAGAGGTCATCAGTATATGAAACAGCCCCCTGCTGTCCATTCCT
TATTCCATAGAAAAGCCTTGACTTGAGGTTAGATTTTTTTTATATTTTGTTTTGTGTTATTTTTTTCTTT
AACATCCCTAAAATTTTCCTTACATGTTTTACTAGCCAGATTTTTCCTCCTCTCCTGACTACTCCCAGTC
ATAGCTGTCCCTCTTCTCTTATGGAGATCCCTCGACCTGCAGCCCAAGCTTGGCGTAATCATGGTCATAG
CTGTTTCCTGTGTGAAATTGTTATCCGCTCACAATTCCACACAACATACGAGCCGGAAGCATAAAGTGTA
AAGCCTGGGGTGCCTAATGAGTGAGCTAACTCACATTAATTGCGTTGCGCTCACTGCCCGCTTTCCAGTC
GGGAAACCTGTCGTGCCAGCGGATCCGCATCTCAATTAGTCAGCAACCATAGTCCCGCCCCTAACTCCGC
CCATCCCGCCCCTAACTCCGCCCAGTTCCGCCCATTCTCCGCCCCATGGCTGACTAATTTTTTTTATTTA
TGCAGAGGCCGAGGCCGCCTCGGCCTCTGAGCTATTCCAGAAGTAGTGAGGAGGCTTTTTTGGAGGCCTA
GGCTTTTGCAAAAAGCTAACTTGTTTATTGCAGCTTATAATGGTTACAAATAAAGCAATAGCATCACAAA
TTTCACAAATAAAGCATTTTTTTCACTGCATTCTAGTTGTGGTTTGTCCAAACTCATCAATGTATCTTAT
CATGTCTGGATCCGCTGCATTAATGAATCGGCCAACGCGCGGGGAGAGGCGGTTTGCGTATTGGGCGCTC
TTCCGCTTCCTCGCTCACTGACTCGCTGCGCTCGGTCGTTCGGCTGCGGCGAGCGGTATCAGCTCACTCA
AAGGCGGTAATACGGTTATCCACAGAATCAGGGGATAACGCAGGAAAGAACATGTGAGCAAAAGGCCAGC
AAAAGGCCAGGAACCGTAAAAAGGCCGCGTTGCTGGCGTTTTTCCATAGGCTCCGCCCCCCTGACGAGCA
TCACAAAAATCGACGCTCAAGTCAGAGGTGGCGAAACCCGACAGGACTATAAAGATACCAGGCGTTTCCC
CCTGGAAGCTCCCTCGTGCGCTCTCCTGTTCCGACCCTGCCGCTTACCGGATACCTGTCCGCCTTTCTCC
CTTCGGGAAGCGTGGCGCTTTCTCATAGCTCACGCTGTAGGTATCTCAGTTCGGTGTAGGTCGTTCGCTC
CAAGCTGGGCTGTGTGCACGAACCCCCCGTTCAGCCCGACCGCTGCGCCTTATCCGGTAACTATCGTCTT
GAGTCCAACCCGGTAAGACACGACTTATCGCCACTGGCAGCAGCCACTGGTAACAGGATTAGCAGAGCGA
GGTATGTAGGCGGTGCTACAGAGTTCTTGAAGTGGTGGCCTAACTACGGCTACACTAGAAGAACAGTATT
TGGTATCTGCGCTCTGCTGAAGCCAGTTACCTTCGGAAAAAGAGTTGGTAGCTCTTGATCCGGCAAACAA
ACCACCGCTGGTAGCGGTGGTTTTTTTGTTTGCAAGCAGCAGATTACGCGCAGAAAAAAAGGATCTCAAG
AAGATCCTTTGATCTTTTCTACGGGGTCTGACGCTCAGTGGAACGAAAACTCACGTTAAGGGATTTTGGT
CATGAGATTATCAAAAAGGATCTTCACCTAGATCCTTTTAAATTAAAAATGAAGTTTTAAATCAATCTAA
AGTATATATGAGTAAACTTGGTCTGACAGTTACCAATGCTTAATCAGTGAGGCACCTATCTCAGCGATCT
GTCTATTTCGTTCATCCATAGTTGCCTGACTCCCCGTCGTGTAGATAACTACGATACGGGAGGGCTTACC
ATCTGGCCCCAGTGCTGCAATGATACCGCGAGACCCACGCTCACCGGCTCCAGATTTATCAGCAATAAAC
CAGCCAGCCGGAAGGGCCGAGCGCAGAAGTGGTCCTGCAACTTTATCCGCCTCCATCCAGTCTATTAATT
GTTGCCGGGAAGCTAGAGTAAGTAGTTCGCCAGTTAATAGTTTGCGCAACGTTGTTGCCATTGCTACAGG
CATCGTGGTGTCACGCTCGTCGTTTGGTATGGCTTCATTCAGCTCCGGTTCCCAACGATCAAGGCGAGTT
ACATGATCCCCCATGTTGTGCAAAAAAGCGGTTAGCTCCTTCGGTCCTCCGATCGTTGTCAGAAGTAAGT
TGGCCGCAGTGTTATCACTCATGGTTATGGCAGCACTGCATAATTCTCTTACTGTCATGCCATCCGTAAG
ATGCTTTTCTGTGACTGGTGAGTACTCAACCAAGTCATTCTGAGAATAGTGTATGCGGCGACCGAGTTGC
TCTTGCCCGGCGTCAATACGGGATAATACCGCGCCACATAGCAGAACTTTAAAAGTGCTCATCATTGGAA
AACGTTCTTCGGGGCGAAAACTCTCAAGGATCTTACCGCTGTTGAGATCCAGTTCGATGTAACCCACTCG
TGCACCCAACTGATCTTCAGCATCTTTTACTTTCACCAGCGTTTCTGGGTGAGCAAAAACAGGAAGGCAA
AATGCCGCAAAAAAGGGAATAAGGGCGACACGGAAATGTTGAATACTCATACTCTTCCTTTTTCAATATT
ATTGAAGCATTTATCAGGGTTATTGTCTCATGAGCGGATACATATTTGAATGTATTTAGAAAAATAAACA
AATAGGGGTTCCGCGCACATTTCCCCGAAAAGTGCCACCTGG
